>Addgene plasmid #182404 | pRSFDuet-1_VNp6-StefinA | addgene full sequence | sequence record 360636 | Addgene NGS Result
GGGGAATTGTGAGCGGATAACAATTCCCCTGTAGAAATAATTTTGTTTAACTTTAATAAGGAGATATACC
ATGGGCAGCAGCCATCACCATCATCACCACAGCCAGGATCCGAATTCGAGCTCGGCGCGCCTGCAGGTCG
ACAAGCTTGCGGCCGCATAATGCTTAAGTCGAACAGAAAGTAATCGTATTGTACACGGCCGCATAATCGA
AATTAATACGACTCACTATAGGGGAATTGTGAGCGGATAACAATTCCCCATCTTAGTATATTAGTTAAGT
ATAAGAAGGAGATATACATATGGATGTATTCAAGAAAGGATTTTCAATAGCCGATGAGGGAGTTGTGGGA
GCTGTTGAGAAAACCGATCAGGGTGTGACAGAAGCAGCAGAAAAGACAAAAGAGGGTGTTATGAGATCTG
GAGGAAGCGGAATGATTCCCGGCGGTTTATCAGAGGCAAAACCCGCGACGCCAGAGATTCAAGAAATCGT
CGACAAAGTTAAACCGCAATTGGAAGAGAAGACCAATGAAACTTATGGCAAGTTAGAGGCCGTTCAATAC
AAGACCCAAGTTGTTGCCGGCACGAATTATTACATTAAGGTTCGTGCGGGCGACAATAAGTACATGCACC
TCAAGGTCTTTAAATCATTGCCTGGTCAGAATGAGGATCTCGTTTTAACGGGCTACCAAGTTGACAAGAA
TAAAGACGACGAACTCACTGGATTTGGTACCCATCATCATCATCATCATTAACTCGAGTCTGGTAAAGAA
ACCGCTGCTGCGAAATTTGAACGCCAGCACATGGACTCGTCTACTAGCGCAGCTTAATTAACCTAGGCTG
CTGCCACCGCTGAGCAATAACTAGCATAACCCCTTGGGGCCTCTAAACGGGTCTTGAGGGGTTTTTTGCT
GAAACCTCAGGCATTTGAGAAGCACACGGTCACACTGCTTCCGGTAGTCAATAAACCGGTAAACCAGCAA
TAGACATAAGCGGCTATTTAACGACCCTGCCCTGAACCGACGACAAGCTGACGACCGGGTCTCCGCAAGT
GGCACTTTTCGGGGAAATGTGCGCGGAACCCCTATTTGTTTATTTTTCTAAATACATTCAAATATGTATC
CGCTCATGAATTAATTCTTAGAAAAACTCATCGAGCATCAAATGAAACTGCAATTTATTCATATCAGGAT
TATCAATACCATATTTTTGAAAAAGCCGTTTCTGTAATGAAGGAGAAAACTCACCGAGGCAGTTCCATAG
GATGGCAAGATCCTGGTATCGGTCTGCGATTCCGACTCGTCCAACATCAATACAACCTATTAATTTCCCC
TCGTCAAAAATAAGGTTATCAAGTGAGAAATCACCATGAGTGACGACTGAATCCGGTGAGAATGGCAAAA
GTTTATGCATTTCTTTCCAGACTTGTTCAACAGGCCAGCCATTACGCTCGTCATCAAAATCACTCGCATC
AACCAAACCGTTATTCATTCGTGATTGCGCCTGAGCGAGACGAAATACGCGGTCGCTGTTAAAAGGACAA
TTACAAACAGGAATCGAATGCAACCGGCGCAGGAACACTGCCAGCGCATCAACAATATTTTCACCTGAAT
CAGGATATTCTTCTAATACCTGGAATGCTGTTTTCCCGGGGATCGCAGTGGTGAGTAACCATGCATCATC
AGGAGTACGGATAAAATGCTTGATGGTCGGAAGAGGCATAAATTCCGTCAGCCAGTTTAGTCTGACCATC
TCATCTGTAACATCATTGGCAACGCTACCTTTGCCATGTTTCAGAAACAACTCTGGCGCATCGGGCTTCC
CATACAATCGATAGATTGTCGCACCTGATTGCCCGACATTATCGCGAGCCCATTTATACCCATATAAATC
AGCATCCATGTTGGAATTTAATCGCGGCCTAGAGCAAGACGTTTCCCGTTGAATATGGCTCATACTCTTC
CTTTTTCAATATTATTGAAGCATTTATCAGGGTTATTGTCTCATGAGCGGATACATATTTGAATGTATTT
AGAAAAATAAACAAATAGGCATGCAGCGCTCTTCCGCTTCCTCGCTCACTGACTCGCTACGCTCGGTCGT
TCGACTGCGGCGAGCGGTGTCAGCTCACTCAAAAGCGGTAATACGGTTATCCACAGAATCAGGGGATAAA
GCCGGAAAGAACATGTGAGCAAAAAGCAAAGCACCGGAAGAAGCCAACGCCGCAGGCGTTTTTCCATAGG
CTCCGCCCCCCTGACGAGCATCACAAAAATCGACGCTCAAGCCAGAGGTGGCGAAACCCGACAGGACTAT
AAAGATACCAGGCGTTTCCCCCTGGAAGCTCCCTCGTGCGCTCTCCTGTTCCGACCCTGCCGCTTACCGG
ATACCTGTCCGCCTTTCTCCCTTCGGGAAGCGTGGCGCTTTCTCATAGCTCACGCTGTTGGTATCTCAGT
TCGGTGTAGGTCGTTCGCTCCAAGCTGGGCTGTGTGCACGAACCCCCCGTTCAGCCCGACCGCTGCGCCT
TATCCGGTAACTATCGTCTTGAGTCCAACCCGGTAAGACACGACTTATCGCCACTGGCAGCAGCCATTGG
TAACTGATTTAGAGGACTTTGTCTTGAAGTTATGCACCTGTTAAGGCTAAACTGAAAGAACAGATTTTGG
TGAGTGCGGTCCTCCAACCCACTTACCTTGGTTCAAAGAGTTGGTAGCTCAGCGAACCTTGAGAAAACCA
CCGTTGGTAGCGGTGGTTTTTCTTTATTTATGAGATGATGAATCAATCGGTCTATCAAGTCAACGAACAG
CTATTCCGTTACTCTAGATTTCAGTGCAATTTATCTCTTCAAATGTAGCACCTGAAGTCAGCCCCATACG
ATATAAGTTGTAATTCTCATGTTAGTCATGCCCCGCGCCCACCGGAAGGAGCTGACTGGGTTGAAGGCTC
TCAAGGGCATCGGTCGAGATCCCGGTGCCTAATGAGTGAGCTAACTTACATTAATTGCGTTGCGCTCACT
GCCCGCTTTCCAGTCGGGAAACCTGTCGTGCCAGCTGCATTAATGAATCGGCCAACGCGCGGGGAGAGGC
GGTTTGCGTATTGGGCGCCAGGGTGGTTTTTCTTTTCACCAGTGAGACGGGCAACAGCTGATTGCCCTTC
ACCGCCTGGCCCTGAGAGAGTTGCAGCAAGCGGTCCACGCTGGTTTGCCCCAGCAGGCGAAAATCCTGTT
TGATGGTGGTTAACGGCGGGATATAACATGAGCTGTCTTCGGTATCGTCGTATCCCACTACCGAGATGTC
CGCACCAACGCGCAGCCCGGACTCGGTAATGGCGCGCATTGCGCCCAGCGCCATCTGATCGTTGGCAACC
AGCATCGCAGTGGGAACGATGCCCTCATTCAGCATTTGCATGGTTTGTTGAAAACCGGACATGGCACTCC
AGTCGCCTTCCCGTTCCGCTATCGGCTGAATTTGATTGCGAGTGAGATATTTATGCCAGCCAGCCAGACG
CAGACGCGCCGAGACAGAACTTAATGGGCCCGCTAACAGCGCGATTTGCTGGTGACCCAATGCGACCAGA
TGCTCCACGCCCAGTCGCGTACCGTCTTCATGGGAGAAAATAATACTGTTGATGGGTGTCTGGTCAGAGA
CATCAAGAAATAACGCCGGAACATTAGTGCAGGCAGCTTCCACAGCAATGGCATCCTGGTCATCCAGCGG
ATAGTTAATGATCAGCCCACTGACGCGTTGCGCGAGAAGATTGTGCACCGCCGCTTTACAGGCTTCGACG
CCGCTTCGTTCTACCATCGACACCACCACGCTGGCACCCAGTTGATCGGCGCGAGATTTAATCGCCGCGA
CAATTTGCGACGGCGCGTGCAGGGCCAGACTGGAGGTGGCAACGCCAATCAGCAACGACTGTTTGCCCGC
CAGTTGTTGTGCCACGCGGTTGGGAATGTAATTCAGCTCCGCCATCGCCGCTTCCACTTTTTCCCGCGTT
TTCGCAGAAACGTGGCTGGCCTGGTTCACCACGCGGGAAACGGTCTGATAAGAGACACCGGCATACTCTG
CGACATCGTATAACGTTACTGGTTTCACATTCACCACCCTGAATTGACTCTCTTCCGGGCGCTATCATGC
CATACCGCGAAAGGTTTTGCGCCATTCGATGGTGTCCGGGATCTCGACGCTCTCCCTTATGCGACTCCTG
CATTAGGAAATTAATACGACTCACTATA
Features (pLannotate 1.2.2; 20 found; start..end, strand, type, name):
      3..27      +  protein_bind   lac operator: The lac repressor binds to the lac operator to inhibit transcription in E. coli. This inhibition can be relieved by adding lactose or isopropyl-β-D-thiogalactopyranoside (IPTG). lac repressor encoded by lacI
     42..64      +  RBS            RBS: efficient ribosome binding site from bacteriophage T7 gene 10 (Olins and Rangwala, 1989)
    214..232     +  promoter       T7 promoter: promoter for bacteriophage T7 RNA polymerase
    233..257     +  protein_bind   lac operator: The lac repressor binds to the lac operator to inhibit transcription in E. coli. This inhibition can be relieved by adding lactose or isopropyl-β-D-thiogalactopyranoside (IPTG). lac repressor encoded by lacI
    300..365     +  CDS            Sncg (fragment): SYUG_MOUSE - Also known as Persyn. Experimental evidence at protein level: Swiss-Prot protein existence level 1. Plays a role in neurofilament network integrity. May be involved in modulating axonal architecture during development and in the adult. In vitro, increases the susceptibility of neurofilament-H to calcium-dependent proteases. May also function in modulating the keratin network in skin. Activates the MAPK and Elk-1 signal transduction pathway (By similarity). From Mus musculus (Mouse).
    432..725     +  CDS            CSTA: CYTA_HUMAN - Also known as STF1, STFA. Experimental evidence at protein level: Swiss-Prot protein existence level 1. This is an intracellular thiol proteinase inhibitor. Has an important role in desmosome-mediated cell-cell adhesion in the lower levels of the epidermis. From Homo sapiens (Human).
    732..749     +  CDS            capTEV™ (fragment): composite tag for in vivo biotinylation, TEV protease cleavage, and 6xHis tagging
    765..806     +  CDS            S-Tag (fragment): affinity and epitope tag derived from pancreatic ribonuclease A
    836..853     +  CDS            SET1 (fragment): solubility-enhancement tag derived from T7 phage gene 10B
    861..908     +  terminator     T7 terminator: transcription terminator for bacteriophage T7 RNA polymerase
   1072..1129    +  promoter       AmpR promoter (fragment): bla
   1138..1953    -  CDS            KanR: aminoglycoside phosphotransferase; aph(3')-Ia; confers resistance to kanamycin in bacteria or G418 (Geneticin®) in eukaryotes
   1954..2045    -  promoter       AmpR promoter: bla
   2061..2810    -  rep_origin     RSF ori: Plasmids containing the RSF 1030 origin of replication can be propagated in E. coli cells that contain additional plasmids with compatible origins.
   2893..2957    -  CDS            TcR (fragment): tetracycline efflux protein; tet; confers resistance to tetracycline
   2972..2993    -  protein_bind   CAP binding site: CAP binding activates transcription in the presence of cAMP. E. coli catabolite activator protein
   3006..4088    -  CDS            lacI: lac repressor; lacI; The lac repressor binds to the lac operator to inhibit transcription in E. coli. This inhibition can be relieved by adding lactose or isopropyl-β-D-thiogalactopyranoside (IPTG).
   4089..4166    -  promoter       lacI promoter: lacI
   4174..4209    -  CDS            TcR (fragment): tetracycline efflux protein; tet; confers resistance to tetracycline
   4212..2       +  promoter       T7 promoter (across the origin): promoter for bacteriophage T7 RNA polymerase
