[The description below was written by a language model from this plasmid's Addgene catalogue record and pLannotate feature annotations shown in this document.]
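Description:
pRSFDuet-1_VNp6-StefinA is a bacterial expression plasmid built on the Novagen pRSFDuet-1 backbone for producing human stefin A (cystatin A, CSTA) in E. coli as a fusion to an N-terminal Vesicle Nucleating peptide 6 (VNp6). The 4.2 kb plasmid replicates from the RSF1030 origin, which is compatible with other common origins so it can coexist with additional plasmids. It is recorded as high copy and is selected with kanamycin through an aminoglycoside phosphotransferase gene. It also carries lacI under its own promoter, supplying the repressor needed for regulated expression.

As expected of a Duet vector, the annotation shows two T7 promoter/lac operator units. The first is followed by a T7 gene 10 ribosome binding site but has no annotated coding sequence. The fusion lies downstream of the second T7lac unit. There, a short N-terminal segment annotated by similarity as a synuclein-family fragment probably corresponds to the VNp6 peptide. It is followed after a gap by the full CSTA coding sequence. A short hit to a composite His-containing tag lies immediately after CSTA and may indicate a C-terminal histidine tag, although the catalogue entry does not list one. Partial S-tag sequence from the backbone and the T7 terminator follow. The small tetracycline-resistance and solubility-tag fragments are most likely incidental matches in backbone sequence.

Transcription requires a host supplying T7 RNA polymerase and is induced by IPTG or lactose, which relieves lac repression. According to the record, the construct belongs to a system for high-yield, vesicle-packaged recombinant protein production from E. coli, in which the VNp tag directs the fused cargo into vesicles. The insert was derived from synthetic DNA, and the cloning sites are not recorded.
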