Addgene plasmid #182404: pRSFDuet-1_VNp6-StefinA
Purpose: Bacterial expression of Vesicle Nucleating peptide6-stefinA fusion
Depositing lab: Dan Mulvihill. Depositing organization: London and South East University Group (LASE). Publication: High-yield vesicle-packaged recombinant protein production from E. coli. Eastwood TA, Baker K, Streather BR, Allen N, Wang L, Botchway SW, Brown IR, Hiscock JR, Lennon C, Mulvihill DP. Cell Rep Methods. 2023 Feb 2;3(2):100396. doi: 10.1016/j.crmeth.2023.100396. eCollection 2023 Feb 27. PubMed 36936078.
Backbone
  Vector backbone: pRSFDUET-1
  Backbone manufacturer: Novagen
  Vector type: Bacterial Expression
Growth in bacteria
  Bacterial resistance: Kanamycin, 50 μg/mL
  Growth temperature: 37°C
  Growth strain: DH5alpha
  Copy number: High Copy
Gene/Insert
  Gene/Insert name: VNp6-stefin
  Species: H. sapiens (human)
  GenBank ID: UniProtKB: P01040
  Entrez Gene: CSTA (a.k.a. AREI, PSS4, STF1, STFA)
  Promoter: T7
  Tag / fusion protein: Vesicle Nucleating peptide 6 (VNp6) (N terminal on insert)
  Cloning method: Restriction Enzyme; 5′ cloning site Unknown (unknown if destroyed); 3′ cloning site Unknown (unknown if destroyed)
Resource information
  A portion of this plasmid was derived from a plasmid made by: Synthetic
Terms and licenses: Academic/Nonprofit Terms; Industry Terms: Not Available to Industry
How to cite: pRSFDuet-1_VNp6-StefinA was a gift from Dan Mulvihill (Addgene plasmid # 182404 ; http://n2t.net/addgene:182404 ; RRID:Addgene_182404)
